Addgene plasmid #180612: pCA528 CALPAIN-7 residues 1-165, V18D
Purpose: Bacterial expression for CALPAIN-7 MIT domains, residues 1-165. Has V18D mutation. Has N-terminal HIS-SUMO tag. Internal ID: WISP21-26.
Depositing lab: Wesley Sundquist. Depositing organization: University of Utah. Publication: Comprehensive analysis of the human ESCRT-III-MIT domain interactome reveals new cofactors for cytokinetic abscission. Wenzel DM, Mackay DR, Skalicky JJ, Paine EL, Miller MS, Ullman KS, Sundquist WI. Elife. 2022 Sep 15;11:e77779. doi: 10.7554/eLife.77779. PubMed 36107470.
Backbone
  Vector backbone: pCA528
  Vector type: Bacterial Expression
Growth in bacteria
  Bacterial resistance: Kanamycin, 50 μg/mL
  Growth temperature: 37°C
  Growth strain: DH5alpha
  Copy number: Unknown
Gene/Insert
  Gene/Insert name: CALPAIN-7
  Species: H. sapiens (human)
  Mutation: Residues 1-165, V18D mutation
  Promoter: T7
  Tag / fusion protein: HIS-SUMO (N terminal on backbone)
  Cloning method: Unknown
  Sequencing primers: 5′ T7 for; 3′ T7 term
Terms and licenses: Academic/Nonprofit Terms; Industry Terms: Not Available to Industry
Depositor comments: Read the preprint on bioRxiv: https://www.biorxiv.org/content/10.1101/2022.02.09.477148v1
How to cite: pCA528 CALPAIN-7 residues 1-165, V18D was a gift from Wesley Sundquist (Addgene plasmid # 180612 ; http://n2t.net/addgene:180612 ; RRID:Addgene_180612)
