[The description below was written by a language model from this plasmid's Addgene catalogue record and pLannotate feature annotations shown in this document.]
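Description:
pCA528 CALPAIN-7 residues 1-165, V18D is a 6,067 bp bacterial expression plasmid built on the pCA528 backbone, a pET-style vector for T7-driven protein production in E. coli. It is selected with kanamycin through an aph(3')-Ia (KanR) gene and replicates from a ColE1/pMB1-type origin. The bom and rop elements from pBR322 are also present, and Rop normally moderates copy number, although the catalogue lists copy number as unknown. An f1 origin is present too, along with short tetracycline-resistance fragments and a predicted E. coli open reading frame that appear to be non-functional backbone remnants.

The expression cassette consists of a T7 promoter followed immediately by a lac operator, the strong T7 gene 10 ribosome binding site, the coding region and a T7 terminator. A lacI gene with its own promoter supplies repressor, so transcription stays off until it is induced with IPTG in a host that provides T7 RNA polymerase. The encoded protein is an N-terminal His-SUMO fusion (yeast SMT3-derived) joined to residues 1-165 of human calpain-7 (CAPN7), the region containing its MIT domains, with a V18D substitution. The His tag allows affinity purification, and SUMO is a cleavable, ubiquitin-like fusion partner. The N-terminal His tag itself is not annotated in the feature table. The table does mark a short His-tag fragment and a T7 gene 10B-derived fragment downstream of the insert, which are probably vector sequence, though the record does not say whether they are translated.

The associated work surveyed interactions between human ESCRT-III proteins and MIT domains in cytokinetic abscission, so the construct is suited to producing recombinant mutant MIT domain protein. The record does not state the specific effect of V18D.
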