Features (pLannotate 1.2.2; 20 found; start..end, strand, type, name):
     12..440     +  rep_origin     f1 ori (sequence partly withheld): f1 bacteriophage origin of replication; arrow indicates direction of (+) strand synthesis
    493..550     +  promoter       AmpR promoter (fragment): bla
    559..1374    -  CDS            KanR: aminoglycoside phosphotransferase; aph(3')-Ia; confers resistance to kanamycin in bacteria or G418 (Geneticin®) in eukaryotes
   1496..2084    +  rep_origin     ori: high-copy-number ColE1/pMB1/pBR322/pUC origin of replication
   2270..2409    -  misc_feature   bom: basis of mobility region from pBR322
   2511..2702    -  CDS            rop: Rop protein, which maintains plasmids at low copy number; rop
   2719..3099    +  CDS            YPB1_ECOLX: Protein predicted: Swiss-Prot protein existence level 4. From Escherichia coli.
   3171..3462    -  CDS            TcR (fragment): tetracycline efflux protein; tet; confers resistance to tetracycline
   3477..3498    -  protein_bind   CAP binding site: CAP binding activates transcription in the presence of cAMP. E. coli catabolite activator protein
   3511..4593    -  CDS            lacI: lac repressor; lacI; The lac repressor binds to the lac operator to inhibit transcription in E. coli. This inhibition can be relieved by adding lactose or isopropyl-β-D-thiogalactopyranoside (IPTG).
   4594..4671    -  promoter       lacI promoter: lacI
   4679..4958    -  CDS            TcR (fragment): tetracycline efflux protein; tet; confers resistance to tetracycline
   4980..4998    +  promoter       T7 promoter: promoter for bacteriophage T7 RNA polymerase
   4999..5023    +  protein_bind   lac operator: The lac repressor binds to the lac operator to inhibit transcription in E. coli. This inhibition can be relieved by adding lactose or isopropyl-β-D-thiogalactopyranoside (IPTG). lac repressor encoded by lacI
   5038..5060    +  RBS            RBS: efficient ribosome binding site from bacteriophage T7 gene 10 (Olins and Rangwala, 1989)
   5095..5384    +  CDS            SUMO (fragment): cleavable ubiquitin-like protein tag; S. cerevisiae SMT3 (truncated)
   5386..5880    +  CDS            CAPN7 (fragment): CAN7_HUMAN - Also known as PALBH. Experimental evidence at protein level: Swiss-Prot protein existence level 1. Calcium-regulated non-lysosomal thiol-protease. From Homo sapiens (Human).
   5911..5928    +  CDS            9xHis (fragment): 9xHis affinity tag
   5938..5987    +  CDS            SET1 (fragment): solubility-enhancement tag derived from T7 phage gene 10B
   5995..6042    +  terminator     T7 terminator: transcription terminator for bacteriophage T7 RNA polymerase
>Addgene plasmid #180612 | pCA528 CALPAIN-7 residues 1-165, V18D | addgene full sequence | sequence record 358586 | Addgene NGS Result
TGGCGAATGGG
[124 nt withheld, positions 12-135]
C
[91 nt withheld, positions 137-227]
A
[49 nt withheld, positions 229-277]
CCTTTGACGTTGGAGTCCACGTTCTTT
[37 nt withheld, positions 305-341]
ACCCTATCTCGGTCTATTCTTTTGATTTATAAGGGATTTTGCCGATTTCGGCCTATTGGTTAAAAAATGA
GCTGATTTAACAAAAATTTAACGCGAATTTTAACAAAATATTAACGCTTACAATTTAGGTGGCACTTTTC
GGGGAAATGTGCGCGGAACCCCTATTTGTTTATTTTTCTAAATACATTCAAATATGTATCCGCTCATGAA
TTAATTCTTAGAAAAACTCATCGAGCATCAAATGAAACTGCAATTTATTCATATCAGGATTATCAATACC
ATATTTTTGAAAAAGCCGTTTCTGTAATGAAGGAGAAAACTCACCGAGGCAGTTCCATAGGATGGCAAGA
TCCTGGTATCGGTCTGCGATTCCGACTCGTCCAACATCAATACAACCTATTAATTTCCCCTCGTCAAAAA
TAAGGTTATCAAGTGAGAAATCACCATGAGTGACGACTGAATCCGGTGAGAATGGCAAAAGTTTATGCAT
TTCTTTCCAGACTTGTTCAACAGGCCAGCCATTACGCTCGTCATCAAAATCACTCGCATCAACCAAACCG
TTATTCATTCGTGATTGCGCCTGAGCGAGACGAAATACGCGATCGCTGTTAAAAGGACAATTACAAACAG
GAATCGAATGCAACCGGCGCAGGAACACTGCCAGCGCATCAACAATATTTTCACCTGAATCAGGATATTC
TTCTAATACCTGGAATGCTGTTTTCCCGGGGATCGCAGTGGTGAGTAACCATGCATCATCAGGAGTACGG
ATAAAATGCTTGATGGTCGGAAGAGGCATAAATTCCGTCAGCCAGTTTAGTCTGACCATCTCATCTGTAA
CATCATTGGCAACGCTACCTTTGCCATGTTTCAGAAACAACTCTGGCGCATCGGGCTTCCCATACAATCG
ATAGATTGTCGCACCTGATTGCCCGACATTATCGCGAGCCCATTTATACCCATATAAATCAGCATCCATG
TTGGAATTTAATCGCGGCCTAGAGCAAGACGTTTCCCGTTGAATATGGCTCATAACACCCCTTGTATTAC
TGTTTATGTAAGCAGACAGTTTTATTGTTCATGACCAAAATCCCTTAACGTGAGTTTTCGTTCCACTGAG
CGTCAGACCCCGTAGAAAAGATCAAAGGATCTTCTTGAGATCCTTTTTTTCTGCGCGTAATCTGCTGCTT
GCAAACAAAAAAACCACCGCTACCAGCGGTGGTTTGTTTGCCGGATCAAGAGCTACCAACTCTTTTTCCG
AAGGTAACTGGCTTCAGCAGAGCGCAGATACCAAATACTGTCCTTCTAGTGTAGCCGTAGTTAGGCCACC
ACTTCAAGAACTCTGTAGCACCGCCTACATACCTCGCTCTGCTAATCCTGTTACCAGTGGCTGCTGCCAG
TGGCGATAAGTCGTGTCTTACCGGGTTGGACTCAAGACGATAGTTACCGGATAAGGCGCAGCGGTCGGGC
TGAACGGGGGGTTCGTGCACACAGCCCAGCTTGGAGCGAACGACCTACACCGAACTGAGATACCTACAGC
GTGAGCTATGAGAAAGCGCCACGCTTCCCGAAGGGAGAAAGGCGGACAGGTATCCGGTAAGCGGCAGGGT
CGGAACAGGAGAGCGCACGAGGGAGCTTCCAGGGGGAAACGCCTGGTATCTTTATAGTCCTGTCGGGTTT
CGCCACCTCTGACTTGAGCGTCGATTTTTGTGATGCTCGTCAGGGGGGCGGAGCCTATGGAAAAACGCCA
GCAACGCGGCCTTTTTACGGTTCCTGGCCTTTTGCTGGCCTTTTGCTCACATGTTCTTTCCTGCGTTATC
CCCTGATTCTGTGGATAACCGTATTACCGCCTTTGAGTGAGCTGATACCGCTCGCCGCAGCCGAACGACC
GAGCGCAGCGAGTCAGTGAGCGAGGAAGCGGAAGAGCGCCTGATGCGGTATTTTCTCCTTACGCATCTGT
GCGGTATTTCACACCGCAATGGTGCACTCTCAGTACAATCTGCTCTGATGCCGCATAGTTAAGCCAGTAT
ACACTCCGCTATCGCTACGTGACTGGGTCATGGCTGCGCCCCGACACCCGCCAACACCCGCTGACGCGCC
CTGACGGGCTTGTCTGCTCCCGGCATCCGCTTACAGACAAGCTGTGACCGTCTCCGGGAGCTGCATGTGT
CAGAGGTTTTCACCGTCATCACCGAAACGCGCGAGGCAGCTGCGGTAAAGCTCATCAGCGTGGTCGTGAA
GCGATTCACAGATGTCTGCCTGTTCATCCGCGTCCAGCTCGTTGAGTTTCTCCAGAAGCGTTAATGTCTG
GCTTCTGATAAAGCGGGCCATGTTAAGGGCGGTTTTTTCCTGTTTGGTCACTGATGCCTCCGTGTAAGGG
GGATTTCTGTTCATGGGGGTAATGATACCGATGAAACGAGAGAGGATGCTCACGATACGGGTTACTGATG
ATGAACATGCCCGGTTACTGGAACGTTGTGAGGGTAAACAACTGGCGGTATGGATGCGGCGGGACCAGAG
AAAAATCACTCAGGGTCAATGCCAGCGCTTCGTTAATACAGATGTAGGTGTTCCACAGGGTAGCCAGCAG
CATCCTGCGATGCAGATCCGGAACATAATGGTGCAGGGCGCTGACTTCCGCGTTTCCAGACTTTACGAAA
CACGGAAACCGAAGACCATTCATGTTGTTGCTCAGGTCGCAGACGTTTTGCAGCAGCAGTCGCTTCACGT
TCGCTCGCGTATCGGTGATTCATTCTGCTAACCAGTAAGGCAACCCCGCCAGCCTAGCCGGGTCCTCAAC
GACAGGAGCACGATCATGCGCACCCGTGGGGCCGCCATGCCGGCGATAATGGCCTGCTTCTCGCCGAAAC
GTTTGGTGGCGGGACCAGTGACGAAGGCTTGAGCGAGGGCGTGCAAGATTCCGAATACCGCAAGCGACAG
GCCGATCATCGTCGCGCTCCAGCGAAAGCGGTCCTCGCCGAAAATGACCCAGAGCGCTGCCGGCACCTGT
CCTACGAGTTGCATGATAAAGAAGACAGTCATAAGTGCGGCGACGATAGTCATGCCCCGCGCCCACCGGA
AGGAGCTGACTGGGTTGAAGGCTCTCAAGGGCATCGGTCGAGATCCCGGTGCCTAATGAGTGAGCTAACT
TACATTAATTGCGTTGCGCTCACTGCCCGCTTTCCAGTCGGGAAACCTGTCGTGCCAGCTGCATTAATGA
ATCGGCCAACGCGCGGGGAGAGGCGGTTTGCGTATTGGGCGCCAGGGTGGTTTTTCTTTTCACCAGTGAG
ACGGGCAACAGCTGATTGCCCTTCACCGCCTGGCCCTGAGAGAGTTGCAGCAAGCGGTCCACGCTGGTTT
GCCCCAGCAGGCGAAAATCCTGTTTGATGGTGGTTAACGGCGGGATATAACATGAGCTGTCTTCGGTATC
GTCGTATCCCACTACCGAGATATCCGCACCAACGCGCAGCCCGGACTCGGTAATGGCGCGCATTGCGCCC
AGCGCCATCTGATCGTTGGCAACCAGCATCGCAGTGGGAACGATGCCCTCATTCAGCATTTGCATGGTTT
GTTGAAAACCGGACATGGCACTCCAGTCGCCTTCCCGTTCCGCTATCGGCTGAATTTGATTGCGAGTGAG
ATATTTATGCCAGCCAGCCAGACGCAGACGCGCCGAGACAGAACTTAATGGGCCCGCTAACAGCGCGATT
TGCTGGTGACCCAATGCGACCAGATGCTCCACGCCCAGTCGCGTACCGTCTTCATGGGAGAAAATAATAC
TGTTGATGGGTGTCTGGTCAGAGACATCAAGAAATAACGCCGGAACATTAGTGCAGGCAGCTTCCACAGC
AATGGCATCCTGGTCATCCAGCGGATAGTTAATGATCAGCCCACTGACGCGTTGCGCGAGAAGATTGTGC
ACCGCCGCTTTACAGGCTTCGACGCCGCTTCGTTCTACCATCGACACCACCACGCTGGCACCCAGTTGAT
CGGCGCGAGATTTAATCGCCGCGACAATTTGCGACGGCGCGTGCAGGGCCAGACTGGAGGTGGCAACGCC
AATCAGCAACGACTGTTTGCCCGCCAGTTGTTGTGCCACGCGGTTGGGAATGTAATTCAGCTCCGCCATC
GCCGCTTCCACTTTTTCCCGCGTTTTCGCAGAAACGTGGCTGGCCTGGTTCACCACGCGGGAAACGGTCT
GATAAGAGACACCGGCATACTCTGCGACATCGTATAACGTTACTGGTTTCACATTCACCACCCTGAATTG
ACTCTCTTCCGGGCGCTATCATGCCATACCGCGAAAGGTTTTGCGCCATTCGATGGTGTCCGGGATCTCG
ACGCTCTCCCTTATGCGACTCCTGCATTAGGAAGCAGCCCAGTAGTAGGTTGAGGCCGTTGAGCACCGCC
GCCGCAAGGAATGGTGCATGCAAGGAGATGGCGCCCAACAGTCCCCCGGCCACGGGGCCTGCCACCATAC
CCACGCCGAAACAAGCGCTCATGAGCCCGAAGTGGCGAGCCCGATCTTCCCCATCGGTGATGTCGGCGAT
ATAGGCGCCAGCAACCGCACCTGTGGCGCCGGTGATGCCGGCCACGATGCGTCCGGCGTAGAGGATCGAG
ATCTCGATCCCGCGAAATTAATACGACTCACTATAGGGGAATTGTGAGCGGATAACAATTCCCCTCTAGA
AATAATTTTGTTTAACTTTAAGAAGGAGATATACATATGGGTCATCACCATCATCACCATGGTTCGGACT
CAGAAGTCAATCAAGAAGCTAAGCCAGAGGTCAAGCCAGAAGTCAAGCCTGAGACTCACATCAATTTAAA
GGTGTCCGATGGATCTTCAGAGATCTTCTTCAAGATCAAAAAGACCACTCCTTTAAGAAGGCTGATGGAA
GCGTTCGCTAAAAGACAGGGTAAGGAAATGGACTCCTTAAGATTCTTGTACGACGGTATTAGAATTCAAG
CTGATCAGACCCCTGAAGATTTGGACATGGAGGATAACGATATTATTGAGGCTCACAGAGAACAGATTGG
TGGGATGGACGCCACAGCACTGGAGCGGGACGCTGTGCAGTTCGCCCGTCTGGCGGATCAGCGCGACCAC
GAAGGCCGCTACTCCGAGGCGGTGTTTTATTACAAGGAAGCTGCACAAGCCTTAATTTATGCTGAGATGG
CAGGATCAAGCCTAGAAAATATTCAAGAAAAAATAACTGAGTATCTGGAAAGAGTTCAAGCTCTACATTC
AGCAGTTCAGTCAAAGAGTGCTGATCCTTTGAAGTCAAAACATCAGTTGGACTTAGAGCGTGCTCATTTC
CTTGTTACACAAGCTTTTGATGAAGATGAAAAAGAGAATGTTGAAGATGCTATAGAATTGTACACAGAAG
CTGTGGATCTCTGTCTGAAAACATCTTATGAAACTGCTGATAAAGTCCTGCAAAATAAACTGAAACAGTT
GGCTCGACAGGCGCTAGACAGAGCAGAAGCGCTGAGTGAGCCTTTGACCAAGCCAGTTGGCAAAATCAGT
TCAACAAGTTAAGTCGACAAGCTTGCGGCCGCACTCGAGCACCACCACCACCACCACTGAGATCCGGCTG
CTAACAAAGCCCGAAAGGAAGCTGAGTTGGCTGCTGCCACCGCTGAGCAATAACTAGCATAACCCCTTGG
GGCCTCTAAACGGGTCTTGAGGGGTTTTTTGCTGAAAGGAGGAACTATATCCGGAT
